>Addgene plasmid #143981 | TFORF1817 | addgene full sequence | sequence record 471145 | Addgene NGS Result
TTAATGTAGTCTTATGCAATACTCTTGTAGTCTTGCAACATGGTAACGATGAGTTAGCAACATGCCTTAC
AAGGAGAGAAAAAGCACCGTGCATGCCGATTGGTGGAAGTAAGGTGGTACGATCGTGCCTTATTAGGAAG
GCAACAGACGGGTCTGACATGGATTGGACGAACCACTGAATTGCCGCATTGCAGAGATATTGTATTTAAG
TGCCTAGCTCGATACATAAACGGGTCTCTCTGGTTAGACCAGATCTGAGCCTGGGAGCTCTCTGGCTAAC
TAGGGAACCCACTGCTTAAGCCTCAATAAAGCTTGCCTTGAGTGCTTCAAGTAGTGTGTGCCCGTCTGTT
GTGTGACTCTGGTAACTAGAGATCCCTCAGACCCTTTTAGTCAGTGTGGAAAATCTCTAGCAGTGGCGCC
CGAACAGGGACTTGAAAGCGAAAGGGAAACCAGAGGAGCTCTCTCGACGCAGGACTCGGCTTGCTGAAGC
GCGCACGGCAAGAGGCGAGGGGCGGCGACTGGTGAGTACGCCAAAAATTTTGACTAGCGGAGGCTAGAAG
GAGAGAGATGGGTGCGAGAGCGTCAGTATTAAGCGGGGGAGAATTAGATCGCGATGGGAAAAAATTCGGT
TAAGGCCAGGGGGAAAGAAAAAATATAAATTAAAACATATAGTATGGGCAAGCAGGGAGCTAGAACGATT
CGCAGTTAATCCTGGCCTGTTAGAAACATCAGAAGGCTGTAGACAAATACTGGGACAGCTACAACCATCC
CTTCAGACAGGATCAGAAGAACTTAGATCATTATATAATACAGTAGCAACCCTCTATTGTGTGCATCAAA
GGATAGAGATAAAAGACACCAAGGAAGCTTTAGACAAGATAGAGGAAGAGCAAAACAAAAGTAAGACCAC
CGCACAGCAAGCGGCCGCTGATCTTCAGACCTGGAGGAGGAGATATGAGGGACAATTGGAGAAGTGAATT
ATATAAATATAAAGTAGTAAAAATTGAACCATTAGGAGTAGCACCCACCAAGGCAAAGAGAAGAGTGGTG
CAGAGAGAAAAAAGAGCAGTGGGAATAGGAGCTTTGTTCCTTGGGTTCTTGGGAGCAGCAGGAAGCACTA
TGGGCGCAGCGTCAATGACGCTGACGGTACAGGCCAGACAATTATTGTCTGGTATAGTGCAGCAGCAGAA
CAATTTGCTGAGGGCTATTGAGGCGCAACAGCATCTGTTGCAACTCACAGTCTGGGGCATCAAGCAGCTC
CAGGCAAGAATCCTGGCTGTGGAAAGATACCTAAAGGATCAACAGCTCCTGGGGATTTGGGGTTGCTCTG
GAAAACTCATTTGCACCACTGCTGTGCCTTGGAATGCTAGTTGGAGTAATAAATCTCTGGAACAGATTTG
GAATCACACGACCTGGATGGAGTGGGACAGAGAAATTAACAATTACACAAGCTTAATACACTCCTTAATT
GAAGAATCGCAAAACCAGCAAGAAAAGAATGAACAAGAATTATTGGAATTAGATAAATGGGCAAGTTTGT
GGAATTGGTTTAACATAACAAATTGGCTGTGGTATATAAAATTATTCATAATGATAGTAGGAGGCTTGGT
AGGTTTAAGAATAGTTTTTGCTGTACTTTCTATAGTGAATAGAGTTAGGCAGGGATATTCACCATTATCG
TTTCAGACCCACCTCCCAACCCCGAGGGGACCCATGCATTGCATCTCAATTAGTCAGCAACCAGGTGTGG
AAAGTCCCCAGGCTCCCCAGCAGGCAGAAGTATGCAAAGCATGCGTCTCAATTAGTCAGCAACCATAGTC
CCGCCCCTAACTCCGCCCATCCCGCCCCTAACTCCGCCCAGTTCCGCCCATTCTCCGCCCCATGGCTGAC
TAATTTTTTTTATTTATGCAGAGGCCGAGGCCGCCTCGGCCTCTGAGCTATTCCAGAAGTAGTGAGGAGG
CTTTTTTGGAGGCCTAGGCTTTTGCAAAAAGCTTTCTAGAGGTACCACCGGAGCTTACCATGACCGAGTA
CAAGCCCACGGTGCGCCTCGCCACCCGCGACGACGTCCCCAGGGCCGTACGCACCCTCGCCGCCGCGTTC
GCCGACTACCCCGCCACGCGCCACACCGTCGATCCGGACCGCCACATCGAGCGGGTCACCGAGCTGCAAG
AACTCTTCCTCACGCGCGTCGGGCTCGACATCGGCAAGGTGTGGGTCGCGGACGACGGCGCCGCCGTGGC
GGTCTGGACCACGCCGGAGAGCGTCGAAGCGGGGGCGGTGTTCGCCGAGATCGGCCCGCGCATGGCCGAG
TTGAGCGGTTCCCGGCTGGCCGCGCAGCAACAGATGGAAGGCCTCCTGGCGCCGCACCGGCCCAAGGAGC
CCGCGTGGTTCCTGGCCACCGTCGGCGTCTCGCCCGACCACCAGGGCAAGGGTCTGGGCAGCGCCGTCGT
GCTCCCCGGAGTGGAGGCGGCCGAGCGCGCCGGGGTGCCCGCCTTCCTGGAGACCTCCGCGCCCCGCAAC
CTCCCCTTCTACGAGCGGCTCGGCTTCACCGTCACCGCCGACGTCGAGGTGCCCGAAGGACCGCGCACCT
GGTGCATGACCCGCAAGCCCGGTGCCAGTTAACGAATTCTAGATCTTGAGACAAATGGCAGTATTCATCC
ACAATTTTAAAAGAAAAGGGGGGATTGGGGGGTACAGTGCAGGGGAAAGAATAGTAGACATAATAGCAAC
AGACATACAAACTAAAGAATTACAAAAACAAATTACAAAAATTCAAAATTTTCGGGTTTATTACAGGGAC
AGCAGAGATCCACTTTGGCGCCGGCTCGAGGCCTGCAGGTGCAAAGATGGATAAAGTTTTAAACAGAGAG
GAATCTTTGCAGCTAATGGACCTTCTAGGTCTTGAAAGGAGTGGGAATTGGCTCCGGTGCCCGTCAGTGG
GCAGAGCGCACATCGCCCACAGTCCCCGAGAAGTTGGGGGGAGGGGTCGGCAATTGAACCGGTGCCTAGA
GAAGGTGGCGCGGGGTAAACTGGGAAAGTGATGTCGTGTACTGGCTCCGCCTTTTTCCCGAGGGTGGGGG
AGAACCGTATATAAGTGCAGTAGTCGCCGTGAACGTTCTTTTTCGCAACGGGTTTGCCGCCAGAACACAG
GTAAGTGCCGTGTGTGGTTCCCGCGGGCCTGGCCTCTTTACGGGTTATGGCCCTTGCGTGCCTTGAATTA
CTTCCACCTGGCTGCAGTACGTGATTCTTGATCCCGAGCTTCGGGTTGGAAGTGGGTGGGAGAGTTCGAG
GCCTTGCGCTTAAGGAGCCCCTTCGCCTCGTGCTTGAGTTGAGGCCTGGCCTGGGCGCTGGGGCCGCCGC
GTGCGAATCTGGTGGCACCTTCGCGCCTGTCTCGCTGCTTTCGATAAGTCTCTAGCCATTTAAAATTTTT
GATGACCTGCTGCGACGCTTTTTTTCTGGCAAGATAGTCTTGTAAATGCGGGCCAAGATCTGCACACTGG
TATTTCGGTTTTTGGGGCCGCGGGCGGCGACGGGGCCCGTGCGTCCCAGCGCACATGTTCGGCGAGGCGG
GGCCTGCGAGCGCGGCCACCGAGAATCGGACGGGGGTAGTCTCAAGCTGGCCGGCCTGCTCTGGTGCCTG
GCCTCGCGCCGCCGTGTATCGCCCCGCCCTGGGCGGCAAGGCTGGCCCGGTCGGCACCAGTTGCGTGAGC
GGAAAGATGGCCGCTTCCCGGCCCTGCTGCAGGGAGCTCAAAATGGAGGACGCGGCGCTCGGGAGAGCGG
GCGGGTGAGTCACCCACACAAAGGAAAAGGGCCTTTCCGTCCTCAGCCGTCGCTTCATGTGACTCCACGG
AGTACCGGGCGCCGTCCAGGCACCTCGATTAGTTCTCGAGCTTTTGGAGTACGTCGTCTTTAGGTTGGGG
GGAGGGGTTTTATGCGATGGAGTTTCCCCACACTGAGTGGGTGGAGACTGAAGTTAGGCCAGCTTGGCAC
TTGATGTAATTCTCCTTGGAATTTGCCCTTTTTGAGTTTGGATCTTGGTTCATTCTCAAGCCTCAGACAG
TGGTTCAAAGTTTTTTTCTTCCATTTCAGGTGTCGTGAGGCTAGCACCGCCACCATGGGGGTTTTTGCTG
TCCCTCCCCTCAGCGCCGACACC
[2379 nt withheld, positions 4154-6532]
TAGTAATGAACTAGTCCGTAACTTGAAAGTATTTCGATTTCTTGGCTTTATATATCTTGTGGAAAGGACG
AGATAGCTCAGCACTCTGAGTTTACACGCGTTAAGTCGACAATCAACCTCTGGATTACAAAATTTGTGAA
AGATTGACTGGTATTCTTAACTATGTTGCTCCTTTTACGCTATGTGGATACGCTGCTTTAATGCCTTTGT
ATCATGCTATTGCTTCCCGTATGGCTTTCATTTTCTCCTCCTTGTATAAATCCTGGTTGCTGTCTCTTTA
TGAGGAGTTGTGGCCCGTTGTCAGGCAACGTGGCGTGGTGTGCACTGTGTTTGCTGACGCAACCCCCACT
GGTTGGGGCATTGCCACCACCTGTCAGCTCCTTTCCGGGACTTTCGCTTTCCCCCTCCCTATTGCCACGG
CGGAACTCATCGCCGCCTGCCTTGCCCGCTGCTGGACAGGGGCTCGGCTGTTGGGCACTGACAATTCCGT
GGTGTTGTCGGGGAAATCATCGTCCTTTCCTTGGCTGCTCGCCTGTGTTGCCACCTGGATTCTGCGCGGG
ACGTCCTTCTGCTACGTCCCTTCGGCCCTCAATCCAGCGGACCTTCCTTCCCGCGGCCTGCTGCCGGCTC
TGCGGCCTCTTCCGCGTCTTCGCCTTCGCCCTCAGACGAGTCGGATCTCCCTTTGGGCCGCCTCCCCGCG
TCGACTTTAAGACCAATGACTTACAAGGCAGCTGTAGATCTTAGCCACTTTTTAAAAGAAAAGGGGGGAC
TGGAAGGGCTAATTCACTCCCAACGAAGACAAGATCTGCTTTTTGCTTGTACTGGGTCTCTCTGGTTAGA
CCAGATCTGAGCCTGGGAGCTCTCTGGCTAACTAGGGAACCCACTGCTTAAGCCTCAATAAAGCTTGCCT
TGAGTGCTTCAAGTAGTGTGTGCCCGTCTGTTGTGTGACTCTGGTAACTAGAGATCCCTCAGACCCTTTT
AGTCAGTGTGGAAAATCTCTAGCAGTACGTATAGTAGTTCATGTCATCTTATTATTCAGTATTTATAACT
TGCAAAGAAATGAATATCAGAGAGTGAGAGGAACTTGTTTATTGCAGCTTATAATGGTTACAAATAAAGC
AATAGCATCACAAATTTCACAAATAAAGCATTTTTTTCACTGCATTCTAGTTGTGGTTTGTCCAAACTCA
TCAATGTATCTTATCATGTCTGGCTCTAGCTATCCCGCCCCTAACTCCGCCCATCCCGCCCCTAACTCCG
CCCAGTTCCGCCCATTCTCCGCCCCATGGCTGACTAATTTTTTTTATTTATGCAGAGGCCGAGGCCGCCT
CGGCCTCTGAGCTATTCCAGAAGTAGTGAGGAGGCTTTTTTGGAGGCCTAGGGACGTACCCAATTCGCCC
TATAGTGAGTCGTATTACGCGCGCTCACTGGCCGTCGTTTTACAACGTCGTGACTGGGAAAACCCTGGCG
TTACCCAACTTAATCGCCTTGCAGCACATCCCCCTTTCGCCAGCTGGCGTAATAGCGAAGAGGCCCGCAC
CGATCGCCCTTCCCAACAGTTGCGCAGCCTGAATGGCGAATGGG
[124 nt withheld, positions 8117-8240]
C
[91 nt withheld, positions 8242-8332]
A
[49 nt withheld, positions 8334-8382]
CCTTTGACGTTGGAGTCCACGTTCTTT
[37 nt withheld, positions 8410-8446]
ACCCTATCTCGGTCTATTCTTTTGATTTATAAGGGATTTTGCCGATTTCGGCCTATTGGTTAAAAAATGA
GCTGATTTAACAAAAATTTAACGCGAATTTTAACAAAATATTAACGCTTACAATTTAGGTGGCACTTTTC
GGGGAAATGTGCGCGGAACCCCTATTTGTTTATTTTTCTAAATACATTCAAATATGTATCCGCTCATGAG
ACAATAACCCTGATAAATGCTTCAATAATATTGAAAAAGGAAGAGTATGAGTATTCAACATTTCCGTGTC
GCCCTTATTCCCTTTTTTGCGGCATTTTGCCTTCCTGTTTTTGCTCACCCAGAAACGCTGGTGAAAGTAA
AAGATGCTGAAGATCAGTTGGGTGCACGAGTGGGTTACATCGAACTGGATCTCAACAGCGGTAAGATCCT
TGAGAGTTTTCGCCCCGAAGAACGTTTTCCAATGATGAGCACTTTTAAAGTTCTGCTATGTGGCGCGGTA
TTATCCCGTATTGACGCCGGGCAAGAGCAACTCGGTCGCCGCATACACTATTCTCAGAATGACTTGGTTG
AGTACTCACCAGTCACAGAAAAGCATCTTACGGATGGCATGACAGTAAGAGAATTATGCAGTGCTGCCAT
AACCATGAGTGATAACACTGCGGCCAACTTACTTCTGACAACGATCGGAGGACCGAAGGAGCTAACCGCT
TTTTTGCACAACATGGGGGATCATGTAACTCGCCTTGATCGTTGGGAACCGGAGCTGAATGAAGCCATAC
CAAACGACGAGCGTGACACCACGATGCCTGTAGCAATGGCAACAACGTTGCGCAAACTATTAACTGGCGA
ACTACTTACTCTAGCTTCCCGGCAACAATTAATAGACTGGATGGAGGCGGATAAAGTTGCAGGACCACTT
CTGCGCTCGGCCCTTCCGGCTGGCTGGTTTATTGCTGATAAATCTGGAGCCGGTGAGCGTGGGTCTCGCG
GTATCATTGCAGCACTGGGGCCAGATGGTAAGCCCTCCCGTATCGTAGTTATCTACACGACGGGGAGTCA
GGCAACTATGGATGAACGAAATAGACAGATCGCTGAGATAGGTGCCTCACTGATTAAGCATTGGTAACTG
TCAGACCAAGTTTACTCATATATACTTTAGATTGATTTAAAACTTCATTTTTAATTTAAAAGGATCTAGG
TGAAGATCCTTTTTGATAATCTCATGACCAAAATCCCTTAACGTGAGTTTTCGTTCCACTGAGCGTCAGA
CCCCGTAGAAAAGATCAAAGGATCTTCTTGAGATCCTTTTTTTCTGCGCGTAATCTGCTGCTTGCAAACA
AAAAAACCACCGCTACCAGCGGTGGTTTGTTTGCCGGATCAAGAGCTACCAACTCTTTTTCCGAAGGTAA
CTGGCTTCAGCAGAGCGCAGATACCAAATACTGTTCTTCTAGTGTAGCCGTAGTTAGGCCACCACTTCAA
GAACTCTGTAGCACCGCCTACATACCTCGCTCTGCTAATCCTGTTACCAGTGGCTGCTGCCAGTGGCGAT
AAGTCGTGTCTTACCGGGTTGGACTCAAGACGATAGTTACCGGATAAGGCGCAGCGGTCGGGCTGAACGG
GGGGTTCGTGCACACAGCCCAGCTTGGAGCGAACGACCTACACCGAACTGAGATACCTACAGCGTGAGCT
ATGAGAAAGCGCCACGCTTCCCGAAGGGAGAAAGGCGGACAGGTATCCGGTAAGCGGCAGGGTCGGAACA
GGAGAGCGCACGAGGGAGCTTCCAGGGGGAAACGCCTGGTATCTTTATAGTCCTGTCGGGTTTCGCCACC
TCTGACTTGAGCGTCGATTTTTGTGATGCTCGTCAGGGGGGCGGAGCCTATGGAAAAACGCCAGCAACGC
GGCCTTTTTACGGTTCCTGGCCTTTTGCTGGCCTTTTGCTCACATGTTCTTTCCTGCGTTATCCCCTGAT
TCTGTGGATAACCGTATTACCGCCTTTGAGTGAGCTGATACCGCTCGCCGCAGCCGAACGACCGAGCGCA
GCGAGTCAGTGAGCGAGGAAGCGGAAGAGCGCCCAATACGCAAACCGCCTCTCCCCGCGCGTTGGCCGAT
TCATTAATGCAGCTGGCACGACAGGTTTCCCGACTGGAAAGCGGGCAGTGAGCGCAACGCAATTAATGTG
AGTTAGCTCACTCATTAGGCACCCCAGGCTTTACACTTTATGCTTCCGGCTCGTATGTTGTGTGGAATTG
TGAGCGGATAACAATTTCACACAGGAAACAGCTATGACCATGATTACGCCAAGCGCGCAATTAACCCTCA
CTAAAGGGAACAAAAGCTGGAGCTGCAAGC
Features (pLannotate 1.2.2; 31 found; start..end, strand, type, name):
      5..231     +  promoter       RSV promoter: Rous sarcoma virus enhancer/promoter
    232..412     +  LTR            5' LTR (truncated): truncated 5' long terminal repeat (LTR) from HIV-1
    459..584     +  misc_feature   HIV-1 Ψ: packaging signal of human immunodeficiency virus type 1
    568..931     +  CDS            HIV-1 gag (fragment): gag protein from human immunodeficiency virus 1; gag
   1077..1310    +  misc_feature   RRE: The Rev response element (RRE) of HIV-1 allows for Rev-dependent mRNA export from the nucleus to the cytoplasm.
   1687..1713    +  CDS            Rev (fragment): human immunodeficiency virus 1 (HIV-1) Rev protein; rev; enhances nuclear export of unspliced and incompletely spliced viral mRNAs
   1720..1743    +  promoter       SV40 promoter (fragment): SV40 early promoter
   1744..1815    +  promoter       SV40 promoter (fragment): SV40 enhancer and early promoter
   1839..1974    +  rep_origin     SV40 ori: SV40 origin of replication
   2020..2616    +  CDS            PuroR (fragment): puromycin N-acetyltransferase; pac from Streptomyces; confers resistance to puromycin
   2665..2782    +  misc_feature   cPPT/CTS: central polypurine tract and central termination sequence of HIV-1
   2847..2913    +  CDS            small t antigen (fragment): SV40 (simian virus 40) small t antigen
   2920..4098    +  promoter       EF-1α promoter: strong constitutive promoter for human elongation factor EF-1α
   4154..6532    +  CDS            UHRF1 (sequence withheld): UHRF1_HUMAN - Also known as ICBP90, NP95, RNF106. Experimental evidence at protein level: Swiss-Prot protein existence level 1. Multidomain protein that acts as a key epigenetic regulator by bridging DNA methylation and chromatin modification. Specifically recognizes and binds hemimethylated DNA at replication forks via its YDG domain and recruits DNMT1 methyltransferase to ensure faithful propagation of the DNA methylation patterns through DNA replication. In addition to its role in maintenance of DNA methylation, also plays a key role in chromatin modification: through its tudor-like regions
   6548..6601    +  promoter       U6 promoter (fragment): RNA polymerase III promoter for human U6 snRNA
   6643..7231    +  misc_feature   WPRE: woodchuck hepatitis virus posttranscriptional regulatory element
   7282..7301    +  misc_feature   cPPT/CTS (fragment): central polypurine tract and central termination sequence of HIV-1
   7303..7536    +  LTR            3' LTR (ΔU3): self-inactivating 3' long terminal repeat (LTR) from HIV-1
   7614..7735    +  polyA_signal   SV40 poly(A) signal: SV40 polyadenylation signal
   7775..7910    +  rep_origin     SV40 ori: SV40 origin of replication
   7931..7949    -  promoter       T7 promoter: promoter for bacteriophage T7 RNA polymerase
   7957..8112    +  CDS            lacZα (fragment): LacZα fragment of β-galactosidase; lacZ fragment
   8117..8545    +  rep_origin     f1 ori (sequence partly withheld): f1 bacteriophage origin of replication; arrow indicates direction of (+) strand synthesis
   8598..8702    +  promoter       AmpR promoter: bla
   8703..9563    +  CDS            AmpR: β-lactamase; bla; confers resistance to ampicillin, carbenicillin, and related antibiotics
   9734..10322   +  rep_origin     ori: high-copy-number ColE1/pMB1/pBR322/pUC origin of replication
  10505..10597   +  CDS            lacI (fragment): lac repressor; lacI; The lac repressor binds to the lac operator to inhibit transcription in E. coli. This inhibition can be relieved by adding lactose or isopropyl-β-D-thiogalactopyranoside (IPTG).
  10610..10631   +  protein_bind   CAP binding site: CAP binding activates transcription in the presence of cAMP. E. coli catabolite activator protein
  10646..10676   +  promoter       lac promoter: promoter for the E. coli lac operon
  10680..10702   +  protein_bind   lac operator (fragment): The lac repressor binds to the lac operator to inhibit transcription in E. coli. This inhibition can be relieved by adding lactose or isopropyl-β-D-thiogalactopyranoside (IPTG). lac repressor encoded by lacI
  10745..10763   +  promoter       T3 promoter: promoter for bacteriophage T3 RNA polymerase
