[The description below was written by a language model from this plasmid's Addgene catalogue record and pLannotate feature annotations shown in this document.]
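Description:
TFORF1817 is a lentiviral mammalian expression plasmid built on the pLX_TRC317 backbone and carrying the human UHRF1 open reading frame. It belongs to a barcoded transcription factor ORF collection designed for pooled overexpression screens. In bacteria it is maintained through a high-copy ColE1/pUC-type origin and selected with ampicillin via the β-lactamase gene. An f1 origin and remnants of lac and T7/T3 cloning sequences are also present in the backbone. The depositor notes that the plasmid can recombine, as is common for LTR-containing vectors, and that the ORF portion was made by gene synthesis.

The transfer cassette has a third-generation, self-inactivating layout. An RSV promoter drives a truncated HIV-1 5' LTR, followed by the Ψ packaging signal with a partial gag sequence, the Rev response element for Rev-dependent nuclear export of the genomic RNA, and a cPPT/CTS element. The cassette ends with a ΔU3 3' LTR and an SV40 polyadenylation signal.

Two expression units sit between the LTRs. An SV40 early promoter/origin region lies upstream of the puromycin N-acetyltransferase gene, which allows selection of transduced cells. A full EF-1α promoter drives UHRF1, an epigenetic regulator that binds hemimethylated DNA and recruits DNMT1 to maintain methylation patterns. A WPRE downstream of the ORF enhances transcript expression.

According to the record, each construct carries a unique 24-bp barcode that identifies the ORF in pooled screens. The barcode is not annotated in the feature table, so its position is not stated. The short U6 promoter fragment annotated after the ORF is probably a residual or primer-binding sequence rather than a functional promoter.
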