Addgene plasmid #143981: TFORF1817
Purpose: Lentiviral vector for overexpressing transcription factor ORFs with unique 24-bp barcodes. Barcodes facilitate identification of transcription factors in pooled screens.
Depositing lab: Feng Zhang. Depositing organization: Broad Institute. Publication: A transcription factor atlas of directed differentiation. Joung J, Ma S, Tay T, Geiger-Schuller KR, Kirchgatterer PC, Verdine VK, Guo B, Arias-Garcia MA, Allen WE, Singh A, Kuksenko O, Abudayyeh OO, Gootenberg JS, Fu Z, Macrae RK, Buenrostro JD, Regev A, Zhang F. Cell. 2023 Jan 5;186(1):209-229.e26. doi: 10.1016/j.cell.2022.11.026. PubMed 36608654.
Backbone
  Vector backbone: pLX_TRC317
  Backbone manufacturer: Broad Institute Genetic Perturbation Platform
  Backbone size w/o insert (bp): 8264
  Vector type: Mammalian Expression, Lentiviral
  Selectable markers: Puromycin
Growth in bacteria
  Bacterial resistance: Ampicillin, 100 μg/mL
  Growth temperature: 30°C
  Growth strain: NEB Stable
  Copy number: High Copy
Gene/Insert
  Gene/Insert name: UHRF1
  Species: H. sapiens (human)
  Insert size (bp): 2522
  Entrez Gene: UHRF1 (a.k.a. ICBP90, Np95, RNF106, TDRD22, hNP95, hUHRF1, huNp95)
  Promoter: EF1a
  Cloning method: Unknown
  Sequencing primers: 5′ GGGTGGAGACTGAAGTTAGGCCAG; 3′ CACATAGCGTAAAAGGAGCAACATAG
Terms and licenses: Academic/Nonprofit Terms; Industry Terms: Not Available to Industry
Depositor comments: NM_013282,ENST00000622802 . The transcription factor ORF portion of this plasmid was synthesized by Genewiz. Please test multiple small colonies in case of plasmid recombination. To make this collection available in a timely manner, a portion of this collection was not fully sequenced by Addgene. If an Addgene verified full plasmid sequence is not available, please contact us prior to placing an order to request the full sequence.
How to cite: TFORF1817 was a gift from Feng Zhang (Addgene plasmid # 143981 ; http://n2t.net/addgene:143981 ; RRID:Addgene_143981)
