>Addgene plasmid #143981 | TFORF1817 | depositor partial sequence | sequence record 284070 | Insert
ACCGCCACCATGGGGGTTTTTGCTGTCCCTCCCCTCAGCGCCGACACC
[2379 nt withheld, positions 49-2427]
TAGTAATGAACTAGTCCGTAACTTGAAAGTATTTCGATTTCTTGGCTTTATATATCTTGTGGAAAGGACG
AGATAGCTCAGCACTCTGAGTTTAC
