>Addgene plasmid #143981 | TFORF1817 | depositor partial sequence | sequence record 284071 | Barcode
GATAGCTCAGCACTCTGAGTTTAC
